Addgene plasmid #58554: p41Neo 3-F GW
Purpose: (Empty Backbone) CEN vector with G418 resistance marker for triple Gateway insertion
Depositing lab: Leonid Kruglyak. Depositing organization: Princeton University.
Backbone
  Vector backbone: pRS416
  Backbone size (bp): 7715
  Modifications to backbone: Insertion of 3-fragment Gateway cassette and G418 resistance gene
  Vector type: Yeast Expression
  Selectable markers: Gentamicin
Growth in bacteria
  Bacterial resistance: Chloramphenicol and Ampicillin, 25 & 100 μg/mL
  Growth temperature: 37°C
  Growth strain: ccdB Survival
  Copy number: Low Copy
Gene/Insert
  Cloning method: Restriction Enzyme
Terms and licenses: Academic/Nonprofit Terms; Industry Terms: Not Available to Industry
How to cite: p41Neo 3-F GW was a gift from Leonid Kruglyak (Addgene plasmid # 58554 ; http://n2t.net/addgene:58554 ; RRID:Addgene_58554)
