[The description below was written by a language model from this plasmid's Addgene catalogue record and pLannotate feature annotations shown in this document.]
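Description:
p41Neo 3-F GW is an empty yeast expression backbone of 7,715 bp derived from pRS416, modified to carry a three-fragment Gateway destination cassette and a G418 resistance marker. A CEN6/ARS element lets it replicate and segregate in Saccharomyces cerevisiae as a stable, low-copy centromeric plasmid. Yeast selection relies on a KanMX-type cassette, in which an aminoglycoside phosphotransferase gene is flanked by the Ashbya gossypii TEF promoter and terminator. The purpose and modification fields describe this as G418 resistance, although the catalogue's selectable-marker field reads "Gentamicin". No auxotrophic marker appears in the feature table. In E. coli the plasmid uses a ColE1/pUC-type origin with ampicillin resistance (bla), and an f1 origin is also present.

The destination cassette sits within pBluescript-derived polylinker remnants, between T3 and T7 promoters. It is bounded by attR sites, which the automated annotation calls attR1 (overlapping an attB4 core, suggesting an attR4-type site) and attR3. These enclose the ccdB toxin gene and a chloramphenicol resistance gene with its cat promoter. An LR recombination replaces this region with three entry-clone fragments assembled in order. The loss of ccdB provides counter-selection in standard strains, so the unrecombined vector has to be maintained in a ccdB-tolerant host under chloramphenicol and ampicillin. A CYC1 terminator lies immediately downstream of the cassette, but no yeast promoter is annotated upstream. A promoter would therefore presumably be supplied as one of the inserted fragments, which would allow promoter, coding sequence and tag combinations to be assembled for expression in yeast strains where drug selection is preferred to auxotrophic selection.
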