Features (pLannotate 1.2.2; 29 found; start..end, strand, type, name):
     70..573     -  misc_feature   CEN/ARS: S. cerevisiae CEN6 centromere fused to an autonomously replicating sequence
    610..714     +  promoter       AmpR promoter: bla
    715..1575    +  CDS            AmpR: β-lactamase; bla; confers resistance to ampicillin, carbenicillin, and related antibiotics
   1746..2334    +  rep_origin     ori: high-copy-number ColE1/pMB1/pBR322/pUC origin of replication
   2517..2609    +  CDS            lacI (fragment): lac repressor; lacI; The lac repressor binds to the lac operator to inhibit transcription in E. coli. This inhibition can be relieved by adding lactose or isopropyl-β-D-thiogalactopyranoside (IPTG).
   2622..2643    +  protein_bind   CAP binding site: CAP binding activates transcription in the presence of cAMP. E. coli catabolite activator protein
   2658..2688    +  promoter       lac promoter: promoter for the E. coli lac operon
   2696..2712    +  protein_bind   lac operator: The lac repressor binds to the lac operator to inhibit transcription in E. coli. This inhibition can be relieved by adding lactose or isopropyl-β-D-thiogalactopyranoside (IPTG). lac repressor encoded by lacI
   2757..2775    +  promoter       T3 promoter: promoter for bacteriophage T3 RNA polymerase
   2788..2833    +  misc_feature   MCS (fragment): pBluescript multiple cloning site
   2849..2869    +  protein_bind   attB4: mutant version of attB; core recombination site for the Gateway® BP reaction BP Clonase™
   2853..2972    +  protein_bind   attR1: mutant version of attR; recombination site for the Gateway® LR reaction LR Clonase™
   3127..3279    -  CDS            dpnD (fragment): DPND_STRPN - Protein predicted: Swiss-Prot protein existence level 4. From Streptococcus pneumoniae serotype 4 (strain ATCC BAA-334 / TIGR4).
   3323..3625    -  CDS            ccdB: CCDB_ECOLI - Also known as G, letB, letD. Experimental evidence at protein level: Swiss-Prot protein existence level 1. Toxic component of a type II toxin-antitoxin (TA) system, functioning in plasmid maintainence. Responsible for the post- segregational killing (PSK) of plasmid-free cells, also referred to as a plasmid addiction system. Half-life of over 2 hours. Cell killing by CcdB is accompanied by filamentation, defects in chromosome and plasmid segregation, defects in cell division, formation of anucleate cells, decreased DNA synthesis and plasmid loss. Interferes with the activity of DN
   3630..3788    -  CDS            ccdA (fragment): CCDA_ECO57 - Also known as H, letA. Experimental evidence at protein level: Swiss-Prot protein existence level 1. Antitoxin component of a type II toxin-antitoxin (TA) system which inhibits the post-segregational killing (PSK) of plasmid-free cells, also referred to as a plasmid addiction system. Binds to and blocks the activity of CcdB; will also remove bound CcdB protein from the CcdB-GyrA complex by forming a CcdA-CcdB complex, a process termed rejuvenation. Functions as a transcriptional corepressor for the ccdAB operon, repression also requires CcdB (By similarity). From Escherichia coli
   3970..4628    -  CDS            CmR: chloramphenicol acetyltransferase; cat; confers resistance to chloramphenicol
   4629..4731    -  promoter       cat promoter: promoter of the E. coli cat gene encoding chloramphenicol acetyltransferase
   4877..5000    -  protein_bind   attR3: mutant version of attR; recombination site for the Gateway® LR reaction LR Clonase™
   5019..5066    +  misc_feature   MCS (fragment): pBluescript multiple cloning site
   5072..5319    +  terminator     CYC1 terminator: S. cerevisiae CYC1; transcription terminator for CYC1
   5338..5356    -  promoter       T7 promoter: promoter for bacteriophage T7 RNA polymerase
   5364..5519    +  CDS            lacZα (fragment): LacZα fragment of β-galactosidase; lacZ fragment
   5527..5982    +  rep_origin     f1 ori (sequence partly withheld): f1 bacteriophage origin of replication; arrow indicates direction of (+) strand synthesis
   5983..6034    -  misc_feature   bom (fragment): basis of mobility region from pBR322
   6112..6309    -  terminator     TEF terminator: Ashbya gossypii TEF terminator
   6315..7124    -  CDS            KanR: aminoglycoside phosphotransferase; aph(3')-Ia; confers resistance to kanamycin
   7127..7470    -  promoter       TEF promoter: Ashbya gossypii TEF promoter
   7530..7579    -  misc_feature   bom (fragment): basis of mobility region from pBR322
   7681..1       -  CDS            rop (fragment) (across the origin): Rop protein, which maintains plasmids at low copy number; rop
>Addgene plasmid #58554 | p41Neo 3-F GW | depositor full sequence | sequence record 90658 | p41Neo 3-F GW sequence 7715 bps
GACGAAAGGGCCTCGTGATACGCCTATTTTTATAGGTTAATGTCATGATAATAATGGTTTCTTAGGACGG
ATCGCTTGCCTGTAACTTACACGCGCCTCGTATCTTTTAATGATGGAATAATTTGGGAATTTACTCTGTG
TTTATTTATTTTTATGTTTTGTATTTGGATTTTAGAAAGTAAATAAAGAAGGTAGAAGAGTTACGGAATG
AAGAAAAAAAAATAAACAAAGGTTTAAAAAATTTCAACAAAAAGCGTACTTTACATATATATTTATTAGA
CAAGAAAAGCAGATTAAATAGATATACATTCGATTAACGATAAGTAAAATGTAAAATCACAGGATTTTCG
TGTGTGGTCTTCTACACAGACAAGATGAAACAATTCGGCATTAATACCTGAGAGCAGGAAGAGCAAGATA
AAAGGTAGTATTTGTTGGCGATCCCCCTAGAGTCTTTTACATCTTCGGAAAACAAAAACTATTTTTTCTT
TAATTTCTTTTTTTACTTTCTATTTTTAATTTATATATTTATATTAAAAAATTTAAATTATAATTATTTT
TATAGCACGTGATGAAAAGGACCCAGGTGGCACTTTTCGGGGAAATGTGCGCGGAACCCCTATTTGTTTA
TTTTTCTAAATACATTCAAATATGTATCCGCTCATGAGACAATAACCCTGATAAATGCTTCAATAATATT
GAAAAAGGAAGAGTATGAGTATTCAACATTTCCGTGTCGCCCTTATTCCCTTTTTTGCGGCATTTTGCCT
TCCTGTTTTTGCTCACCCAGAAACGCTGGTGAAAGTAAAAGATGCTGAAGATCAGTTGGGTGCACGAGTG
GGTTACATCGAACTGGATCTCAACAGCGGTAAGATCCTTGAGAGTTTTCGCCCCGAAGAACGTTTTCCAA
TGATGAGCACTTTTAAAGTTCTGCTATGTGGCGCGGTATTATCCCGTATTGACGCCGGGCAAGAGCAACT
CGGTCGCCGCATACACTATTCTCAGAATGACTTGGTTGAGTACTCACCAGTCACAGAAAAGCATCTTACG
GATGGCATGACAGTAAGAGAATTATGCAGTGCTGCCATAACCATGAGTGATAACACTGCGGCCAACTTAC
TTCTGACAACGATCGGAGGACCGAAGGAGCTAACCGCTTTTTTGCACAACATGGGGGATCATGTAACTCG
CCTTGATCGTTGGGAACCGGAGCTGAATGAAGCCATACCAAACGACGAGCGTGACACCACGATGCCTGTA
GCAATGGCAACAACGTTGCGCAAACTATTAACTGGCGAACTACTTACTCTAGCTTCCCGGCAACAATTAA
TAGACTGGATGGAGGCGGATAAAGTTGCAGGACCACTTCTGCGCTCGGCCCTTCCGGCTGGCTGGTTTAT
TGCTGATAAATCTGGAGCCGGTGAGCGTGGGTCTCGCGGTATCATTGCAGCACTGGGGCCAGATGGTAAG
CCCTCCCGTATCGTAGTTATCTACACGACGGGGAGTCAGGCAACTATGGATGAACGAAATAGACAGATCG
CTGAGATAGGTGCCTCACTGATTAAGCATTGGTAACTGTCAGACCAAGTTTACTCATATATACTTTAGAT
TGATTTAAAACTTCATTTTTAATTTAAAAGGATCTAGGTGAAGATCCTTTTTGATAATCTCATGACCAAA
ATCCCTTAACGTGAGTTTTCGTTCCACTGAGCGTCAGACCCCGTAGAAAAGATCAAAGGATCTTCTTGAG
ATCCTTTTTTTCTGCGCGTAATCTGCTGCTTGCAAACAAAAAAACCACCGCTACCAGCGGTGGTTTGTTT
GCCGGATCAAGAGCTACCAACTCTTTTTCCGAAGGTAACTGGCTTCAGCAGAGCGCAGATACCAAATACT
GTCCTTCTAGTGTAGCCGTAGTTAGGCCACCACTTCAAGAACTCTGTAGCACCGCCTACATACCTCGCTC
TGCTAATCCTGTTACCAGTGGCTGCTGCCAGTGGCGATAAGTCGTGTCTTACCGGGTTGGACTCAAGACG
ATAGTTACCGGATAAGGCGCAGCGGTCGGGCTGAACGGGGGGTTCGTGCACACAGCCCAGCTTGGAGCGA
ACGACCTACACCGAACTGAGATACCTACAGCGTGAGCTATGAGAAAGCGCCACGCTTCCCGAAGGGAGAA
AGGCGGACAGGTATCCGGTAAGCGGCAGGGTCGGAACAGGAGAGCGCACGAGGGAGCTTCCAGGGGGAAA
CGCCTGGTATCTTTATAGTCCTGTCGGGTTTCGCCACCTCTGACTTGAGCGTCGATTTTTGTGATGCTCG
TCAGGGGGGCGGAGCCTATGGAAAAACGCCAGCAACGCGGCCTTTTTACGGTTCCTGGCCTTTTGCTGGC
CTTTTGCTCACATGTTCTTTCCTGCGTTATCCCCTGATTCTGTGGATAACCGTATTACCGCCTTTGAGTG
AGCTGATACCGCTCGCCGCAGCCGAACGACCGAGCGCAGCGAGTCAGTGAGCGAGGAAGCGGAAGAGCGC
CCAATACGCAAACCGCCTCTCCCCGCGCGTTGGCCGATTCATTAATGCAGCTGGCACGACAGGTTTCCCG
ACTGGAAAGCGGGCAGTGAGCGCAACGCAATTAATGTGAGTTACCTCACTCATTAGGCACCCCAGGCTTT
ACACTTTATGCTTCCGGCTCCTATGTTGTGTGGAATTGTGAGCGGATAACAATTTCACACAGGAAACAGC
TATGACCATGATTACGCCAAGCGCGCAATTAACCCTCACTAAAGGGAACAAAAGCTGGAGCTCCACCGCG
GTGGCGGCCGCTCTAGAACTAGTGGATCCCCCGATTACGCCAAGCTATCAACTTTGTATAGAAAAGTTGA
ACGAGAAACGTAAAATGATATAAATATCAATATATTAAATTAGATTTTGCATAAAAAACAGACTACATAA
TACTGTAAAACACAACATATCCAGTCACTATGGTCGACCGACAGCCTTCCAAATGTTCTTCTCAAACGGA
ATCGTCGTATCCAGCCTACTCGCTATTGTCCTCAATGCCGTATTAAATCATAAAAAGAAATAAGAAAAAG
AGGTGCGAGCCTCTTTTTTGTGTGACAAAATAAAAACATCTACCTATTCATATACGCTAGTGTCATAGTC
CTGAAAATCATCTGCATCAAGAACAATTTCACAACTCTTATACTTTTCTCTTACAAGTCGTTCGGCTTCA
TCTGGATTTTCAGCCTCTATACTTACTAAACGTGATAAAGTTTCTGTAATTTCTACTGTATCGACCTGCA
GACTGGCTGTGTATAAGGGAGCCTGACATTTATATTCCCCAGAACATCAGGTTAATGGCGTTTTTGATGT
CATTTTCGCGGTGGCTGAGATCAGCCACTTCTTCCCCGATAACGGAGACCGGCACACTGGCCATATCGGT
GGTCATCATGCGCCAGCTTTCATCCCCGATATGCACCACCGGGTAAAGTTCACGGGAGACTTTATCTGAC
AGCAGACGTGCACTGGCCAGGGGGATCACCATCCGTCGCCCGGGCGTGTCAATAATATCACTCTGTACAT
CCACAAACAGACGATAACGGCTCTCTCTTTTATAGGTGTAAACCTTAAACTGCATTTCACCAGCCCCTGT
TCTCGTCAGCAAAAGAGCCGTTCATTTCAATAAACCGGGCGACCTCAGCCATCCCTTCCTGATTTTCCGC
TTTCCAGCGTTCGGCACGCAGACGACGGGCTTCATTCTGCATGGTTGTGCTTACCAGACCGGAGATATTG
ACATCATATATGCCTTGAGCAACTGATAGCTGTCGCTGTCAACTGTCACTGTAATACGCTGCTTCATAGC
ATACCTCTTTTTGACATACTTCGGGTATACATATCAGTATATATTCTTATACCGCAAAAATCAGCGCGCA
AATACGCATACTGTTATCTGGCTTTTAGTAAGCCGGATCCACGCGGCGTTTACGCCCCCCCTGCCACTCA
TCGCAGTACTGTTGTAATTCATTAAGCATTCTGCCGACATGGAAGCCATCACAAACGGCATGATGAACCT
GAATCGCCAGCGGCATCAGCACCTTGTCGCCTTGCGTATAATATTTGCCCATGGTGAAAACGGGGGCGAA
GAAGTTGTCCATATTGGCCACGTTTAAATCAAAACTGGTGAAACTCACCCAGGGATTGGCTGAGACGAAA
AACATATTCTCAATAAACCCTTTAGGGAAATAGGCCAGGTTTTCACCGTAACACGCCACATCTTGCGAAT
ATATGTGTAGAAACTGCCGGAAATCGTCGTGGTATTCACTCCAGAGCGATGAAAACGTTTCAGTTTGCTC
ATGGAAAACGGTGTAACAAGGGTGAACACTATCCCATATCACCAGCTCACCGTCTTTCATTGCCATACGG
AATTCCGGATGAGCATTCATCAGGCGGGCAAGAATGTGAATAAAGGCCGGATAAAACTTGTGCTTATTTT
TCTTTACGGTCTTTAAAAAGGCCGTAATATCCAGCTGAACGGTCTGGTTATAGGTACATTGAGCAACTGA
CTGAAATGCCTCAAAATGTTCTTTACGATGCCATTGGGATATATCAACGGTGGTATATCCAGTGATTTTT
TTCTCCATTTTAGCTTCCTTAGCTCCTGAAAATCTCGATAACTCAAAAAATACGCCCGGTAGTGATCTTA
TTTCATTATGGTGAAAGTTGGAACCTCTTACGTGCCGATCAACGTCTCATTTTCGCCAAAAGTTGGCCCA
GGGCTTCCCGGTATCAACAGGGACACCAGGATTTATTTATTCTGCGAAGTGATCTTCCGTCACAGGTATT
TATTCGGCGCAAAGTGCGTCGGGTGATGCTGCCAACTTACGGCCGCCATAGTGACTGGATATGTTGTGTT
TTACAGTATTATGTAGTCTGTTTTTTATGCAAAATCTAATTTAATATATTGATATTTATATCATTTTACG
TTTCTCGTTCAACTTTATTATACATAGTTGATAATTCACTGGCCGTCGGGGCTGCAGGAATTCGATATCA
AGCTTATCGATACCGTCGACCTCGAGTCGAGTCATGTAATTAGTTATGTCACGCTTACATTCACGCCCTC
CCCCCACATCCGCTCTAACCGAAAAGGAAGGAGTTAGACAACCTGAAGTCTAGGTCCCTATTTATTTTTT
TATAGTTATGTTAGTATTAAGAACGTTATTTATATTTCAAATTTTTCTTTTTTTTCTGTACAGACGCGTG
TACGCATGTAACATTATACTGAAAACCTTGCTTGAGAAGGTTTTGGGACGCTCGAAGGCTTTAATTTGCG
GCCGGTACCCAATTCGCCCTATAGTGAGTCGTATTACGCGCGCTCACTGGCCGTCGTTTTACAACGTCGT
GACTGGGAAAACCCTGGCGTTACCCAACTTAATCGCCTTGCAGCACATCCCCCTTTCGCCAGCTGGCGTA
ATAGCGAAGAGGCCCGCACCGATCGCCCTTCCCAACAGTTGCGCAGCCTGAATGGCGAATGGCGCG
[124 nt withheld, positions 5527-5650]
C
[91 nt withheld, positions 5652-5742]
A
[49 nt withheld, positions 5744-5792]
CCTTTGACGTTGGAGTCCACGTTCTTT
[37 nt withheld, positions 5820-5856]
ACCCTATCTCGGTCTATTCTTTTGATTTATAAGGGATTTTGCCGATTTCGGCCTATTGGTTAAAAAATGA
GCTGATTTAACAAAAATTTAACGCGAATTTTAACAAAATATTAACGTTTACAATTTCCTGATGCGGTATT
TTCTCCTTACGCATCTGTGCGGTATTTCACACCGCATAGCTAGTGGATCTGATATCATCGATGAATTCGA
GCTCGTTTTCGACACTGGATGGCGGCGTTAGTATCGAATCGACAGCAGTATAGCGACCAGCATTCACATA
CGATTGACGCATGATATTACTTTCTGCGCACTTAACTTCGCATCTGGGCAGATGATGTCGAGGCGAAAAA
AAATATAAATCACGCTAACATTTGATTAAAATAGAACAACTACAATATAAAAAAACTATACAAATGACAA
GTTCTTGAAAACAAGAATCTTTTTATTGTCAGTACTGATTAGAAAAACTCATCGAGCATCAAATGAAACT
GCAATTTATTCATATCAGGATTATCAATACCATATTTTTGAAAAAGCCGTTTCTGTAATGAAGGAGAAAA
CTCACCGAGGCAGTTCCATAGGATGGCAAGATCCTGGTATCGGTCTGCGATTCCGACTCGTCCAACATCA
ATACAACCTATTAATTTCCCCTCGTCAAAAATAAGGTTATCAAGTGAGAAATCACCATGAGTGACGACTG
AATCCGGTGAGAATGGCAAAAGCTTATGCATTTCTTTCCAGACTTGTTCAACAGGCCAGCCATTACGCTC
GTCATCAAAATCACTCGCATCAACCAAACCGTTATTCATTCGTGATTGCGCCTGAGCGAGACGAAATACG
CGATCGCTGTTAAAAGGACAATTACAAACAGGAATCGAATGCAACCGGCGCAGGAACACTGCCAGCGCAT
CAACAATATTTTCACCTGAATCAGGATATTCTTCTAATACCTGGAATGCTGTTTTGCCGGGGATCGCAGT
GGTGAGTAACCATGCATCATCAGGAGTACGGATAAAATGCTTGATGGTCGGAAGAGGCATAAATTCCGTC
AGCCAGTTTAGTCTGACCATCTCATCTGTAACATCATTGGCAACGCTACCTTTGCCATGTTTCAGAAACA
ACTCTGGCGCATCGGGCTTCCCATACAATCGATAGATTGTCGCACCTGATTGCCCGACATTATCGCGAGC
CCATTTATACCCATATAAATCAGCATCCATGTTGGAATTTAATCGCGGCCTCGAAACGTGAGTCTTTTCC
TTACCCATATGGTTGTTTATGTTCGGATGTGATGTGAGAACTGTATCCTAGCAAGATTTTAAAAGGAAGT
ATATGAAAGAAGAACCTCAGTGGCAAATCCTAACCTTTTATATTTCTCTACAGGGGCGCGGCGTGGGGAC
AATTCAACGCGTCTGTGAGGGGAGCGTTTCCCTGCTCGCAGGTCTGCAGCGAGGAGCCGTAATTTTTGCT
TCGCGCCGTGCGGCCATCAAAATGTATGGATGCAAATGATTATACATGGGGATGTATGGGCTAAATGTAC
GGGCGACAGTCACATCATGCCCCTGAGCTGCGCACGTCAAGACTGTCAAGGAGGGTATTCTGGGCCTCCA
TGTCGCTGGCCGGGTGACCCGGCGGGGACAAGGCAAGCTAAACAAGATCTTGAAAAGCTGTGGTATGGTG
CACTCTCAGTACAATCTGCTCTGATGCCGCATAGTTAAGCCAGCCCCGACACCCGCCAACACCCGCTGAC
GCGCCCTGACGGGCTTGTCTGCTCCCGGCATCCGCTTACAGACAAGCTGTGACCGTCTCCGGGAGCTGCA
TGTGTCAGAGGTTTTCACCGTCATCACCGAAACGCGCGA
