>Addgene plasmid #58554 | p41Neo 3-F GW | addgene partial sequence | sequence record 95444 | ccdB-Fwd 5'-GCATGATGACCACCGATATG-3'
GGGGAATATAAATGTCAGGCTCCCTTATACACAGCCAGTCTGCAGGTCGATACAGTAGAAATTACAGAAA
CTTTATCACGTTTAGTAAGTATAGAGGCTGAAAATCCAGATGAAGCCGAACGACTTGTAAGAGAAAAGTA
TAAGAGTTGTGAAATTGTTCTTGATGCAGATGATTTTCAGGACTATGACACTAGCGTATATGAATAGGTA
GATGTTTTTATTTTGTCACACAAAAAAGAGGCTCGCACCTCTTTTTCTTATTTCTTTTTATGATTTAATA
CGGCATTGAGGACAATAGCGAGTAGGCTGGATACGACGATTCCGTTTGAGAAGAACATTTGGAAGGCTGT
CGGTCGACCATAGTGACTGGATATGTTGTGTTTTACAGTATTATGTAGTCTGTTTTTTATGCAAAATCTA
ATTTAATATATTGATATTTATATCATTTTACGTTTCTCGTTCAACTTTTCTATACAAAGTTGATAGCTTG
GCGTAATCGGGGGATCCACTAGTTCTAGAGCGGCCGCCACCGCGGTGGAGCTCCAGCTTTTGTTCCCTTT
AGTGAGGGTTAATTGCGCGCTTGGCGTAATCATGGTCATAGCTGTTTCCTGTGTGAAATTGTTATCCGCT
CACAATTCCACACAACATACGAGCCGGAAGCATAAAGTGTAAAGCCTGGGGTGCCTAATGAGTGAGCTAA
CTCACATTAATTGCGTTGCGCTCACTG
