>Addgene plasmid #58554 | p41Neo 3-F GW | addgene partial sequence | sequence record 95445 | CAT-R 5'-GCAACTGACTGAAATGCCTC-3'
CGGTGGTATATCCAGTGATTTTTTTCTCCATTTTAGCTTCCTTAGCTCCTGAAAATCTCGATAACTCAAA
AAATACGCCCGGTAGTGATCTTATTTCATTATGGTGAAAGTTGGAACCTCTTACGTGCCGATCAACGTCT
CATTTTCGCCAAAAGTTGGCCCAGGGCTTCCCGGTATCAACAGGGACACCAGGATTTATTTATTCTGCGA
AGTGATCTTCCGTCACAGGTATTTATTCGGCGCAAAGTGCGTCGGGTGATGCTGCCAACTTACGGCCGCC
ATAGTGACTGGATATGTTGTGTTTTACAGTATTATGTAGTCTGTTTTTTATGCAAAATCTAATTTAATAT
ATTGATATTTATATCATTTTACGTTTCTCGTTCAACTTTATTATACATAGTTGATAATTCACTGGCCGTC
GGGGCTGCAGGAATTCGATATCAAGCTTATCGATACCGTCGACCTCGAGTCATGTAATTAGTTATGTCAC
GCTTACA
